Addgene plasmid #145594: pGBW-m4046770
Purpose: Bacterial Expression plasmid for SARS-CoV-2 leader protein
Depositing lab: Ginkgo Bioworks & Benjie Chen. Depositing organization: Ginkgo Bioworks.
Backbone
  Vector backbone: ori-013 - marker | cmR
  Backbone size w/o insert (bp): 1462
  Vector type: Bacterial Expression
Growth in bacteria
  Bacterial resistance: Chloramphenicol, 25 μg/mL
  Growth temperature: 30°C
  Growth strain: DH5alpha
  Copy number: High Copy
Gene/Insert
  Gene/Insert name: SARS-CoV-2 leader protein
  Species: Escherichia coli str. K-12 substr. MG1655; Severe acute respiratory syndrome coronavirus 2
  Insert size (bp): 533
  Mutation: wt
  Entrez Gene: ORF1ab (a.k.a. GU280_gp01)
  Promoter: Promoter | pT7 ; Operator | lacO ; RBS | T7_rbs ; Start Codon | ATG
  Tag / fusion protein: Cleavable TEV;StrepII (C terminal on backbone)
  Cloning method: Unknown
Resource information
  A portion of this plasmid was derived from a plasmid made by: GinkgoBioworks
Depositor comments: NCBI Reference Sequence: YP_009725297.1
How to cite: pGBW-m4046770 was a gift from Ginkgo Bioworks & Benjie Chen (Addgene plasmid # 145594 ; http://n2t.net/addgene:145594 ; RRID:Addgene_145594)
