[The description below was written by a language model from this plasmid's Addgene catalogue record and the feature table of its GenBank file.]
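Description:
pGBW-m4046770 is a compact (2,276 bp) synthetic bacterial expression plasmid for producing the SARS-CoV-2 leader protein, the N-terminal cleavage product of the ORF1ab polyprotein (commonly known as nsp1), in E. coli. The minimal backbone carries little beyond a high-copy ColE1/pUC-type origin of replication and a cat gene encoding chloramphenicol acetyltransferase, so the plasmid is maintained under chloramphenicol selection. A lambda t0 terminator is annotated just downstream of the resistance gene.

The expression cassette is a standard T7/lac arrangement. A bacteriophage T7 promoter is followed immediately by a lac operator, and then by the efficient ribosome binding site from T7 gene 10 and an ATG start codon. Transcription therefore depends on a host that supplies T7 RNA polymerase. It is held in check by lac repressor bound at the operator and is relieved by IPTG or lactose. No lacI gene is annotated on the plasmid, so the repressor would presumably have to come from the host. The wild-type leader protein coding sequence (about 533 bp) is not annotated as a separate feature in the table, but it corresponds to the interval between the RBS and the C-terminal tag elements. It is fused in frame to a TEV protease recognition site followed by a Strep-tag II. This allows affinity capture on Strep-Tactin resin and later removal of the tag by TEV cleavage.

The construct belongs to a set of tagged SARS-CoV-2 protein constructs intended for expression and/or purification in E. coli.
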