LOCUS       Exported 2276 bp ds-DNA circular SYN 12-MAY-2021
DEFINITION  Bacterial Expression plasmid for SARS-CoV-2 leader protein.
ACCESSION   .
VERSION     .
KEYWORDS    pGBW-m4046770
SOURCE      synthetic DNA construct
  ORGANISM  synthetic DNA construct
REFERENCE   1 (bases 1 to 2276)
  TITLE     SARS-CoV-2 protein E. coli expression constructs, tagged, for
            protein expression and/or purification
REFERENCE   2 (bases 1 to 2276)
  AUTHORS   .
  TITLE     Direct Submission
  JOURNAL   Exported May 12, 2021 from SnapGene Server 1.1.58
            http://www.snapgene.com
FEATURES             Location/Qualifiers
     source          1..2276
                     /organism="synthetic DNA construct"
                     /mol_type="other DNA"
     primer_bind     20..39
                     /label=T7
                     /note="T7 promoter, forward primer"
     promoter        20..38
                     /label=T7 promoter
                     /note="promoter for bacteriophage T7 RNA polymerase"
     protein_bind    39..63
                     /label=lac operator
                     /bound_moiety="lac repressor encoded by lacI"
                     /note="The lac repressor binds to the lac operator to
                     inhibit transcription in E. coli. This inhibition can be
                     relieved by adding lactose or
                     isopropyl-beta-D-thiogalactopyranoside (IPTG)."
     RBS             78..100
                     /note="efficient ribosome binding site from bacteriophage
                     T7 gene 10 (Olins and Rangwala, 1989)"
     CDS             645..665
                     /codon_start=1
                     /product="tobacco etch virus (TEV) protease recognition and
                     cleavage site"
                     /label=TEV site
                     /translation="ENLYFQS"
     CDS             666..689
                     /codon_start=1
                     /product="peptide that binds Strep-Tactin(R), an engineered
                     form of streptavidin"
                     /label=Strep-Tag II
                     /translation="WSHPQFEK"
     rep_origin      810..1398
                     /direction=RIGHT
                     /label=ori
                     /note="high-copy-number ColE1/pMB1/pBR322/pUC origin of
                     replication"
     primer_bind     1299..1318
                     /label=pBR322ori-F
                     /note="pBR322 origin, forward primer"
     CDS             1504..2163
                     /codon_start=1
                     /gene="cat"
                     /product="chloramphenicol acetyltransferase"
                     /label=CmR
                     /note="confers resistance to chloramphenicol"
                     /translation="MEKKITGYTTVDISQWHRKEHFEAFQSVAQCTYNQTVQLDITAFL
                     KTVKKNKHKFYPAFIHILARLMNAHPEFRMAMKDGELVIWDSVHPCYTVFHEQTETFSS
                     LWSEYHDDFRQFLHIYSQDVACYGENLAYFPKGFIENMFFVSANPWVSFTSFDLNVANM
                     DNFFAPVFTMGKYYTQGDKVLMPLAIQVHHAVCDGFHVGRMLNELQQYCDEWQGGA"
     primer_bind     complement(1570..1589)
                     /label=CAT-R
                     /note="Chloramphenicol resistance gene, reverse primer"
     terminator      2234..2268
                     /label=lambda t0 terminator
                     /note="minimal transcription terminator from phage lambda
                     (Scholtissek and Grosse, 1987)"
ORIGIN
        1 gatctcgatc ccgcgaaatt aatacgactc actatagggg aattgtgagc ggataacaat
       61 tcccctctag aaataatttt gtttaacttt aagaaggaga ctcttctatg gagagccttg
      121 tccctggttt caacnnnnnn nnnnnnnnnn nnnnnnnnnn nnnnnnnnnn nnnnnnnnnn
      181 nnnnnnnnnn nnnnnnnnnn nnnnnnnnnn nnnnnnnnnn nnnnnnnnnn nnnnnnnnnn
      241 nnnnnnnnnn nnnnnnnnnn nnnnnnnnnn nnnnnnnnnn nnnnnnnnnn nnnnnnnnnn
      301 nnnnnnnnnn nnnnnnnnnn nnnnnnnnnn nnnnnnnnnn nnnnnnnnnn nnnnnnnnnn
      361 nnnnnnnnnn nnnnnnnnnn nnnnnnnnnn nnnnnnnnnn nnnnnnnnnn nnnnnnnnnn
      421 nnnnnnnnnn nnnnnnnnnn nnnnnnnnnn nnnnnnnnnn nnnnnnnnnn nnnnnnnnnn
      481 nnaacggtaa taaaggagct ggtggccata gttacggcgc cgatctaaag tcatttgact
      541 taggcgacga gcttggcact gatccttatg aagattttca agaaaactgg aacactaaac
      601 atagcagtgg tgttacccgt gaactcatgc gtgagcttaa cggagagaac ctgtactttc
      661 aaagctggag ccatccgcag tttgaaaaat aaccggctta tcggtcagtt tcacctgatt
      721 tacgtaaaaa cccgcttcgg cgggtttttg cttttggagg ggcagaaaga tgaatgactg
      781 tccacgacgc tatacccaaa agaaaaagct tgagatcctt tttttctgcg cgtaatctgc
      841 tgcttgcaaa caaaaaaacc accgctacca gcggtggttt gtttgccgga tcaagagcta
      901 ccaactcttt ttccgaaggt aactggcttc agcagagcgc agataccaaa tactgttctt
      961 ctagtgtagc cgtagttagg ccaccacttc aagaactctg tagcaccgcc tacatacctc
     1021 gctctgctaa tcctgttacc agtggctgct gccagtggcg ataagtcgtg tcttaccggg
     1081 ttggactcaa gacgatagtt accggataag gcgcagcggt cgggctgaac ggggggttcg
     1141 tgcacacagc ccagcttgga gcgaacgacc tacaccgaac tgagatacct acagcgtgag
     1201 ctatgagaaa gcgccacgct tcccgaaggg agaaaggcgg acaggtatcc ggtaagcggc
     1261 agggtcggaa caggagagcg cacgagggag cttccagggg gaaacgcctg gtatctttat
     1321 agtcctgtcg ggtttcgcca cctctgactt gagcgtcgat ttttgtgatg ctcgtcaggg
     1381 gggcggagcc tatggaaatt gatcgggcac gtaagaggtt ccaactttca ccataatgaa
     1441 ataagatcac taccgggcgt attttttgag ttatcgagat tttcaggagc taaggaagct
     1501 aaaatggaga aaaaaatcac tggatatacc accgttgata tatcccaatg gcatcgtaaa
     1561 gaacattttg aggcatttca gtcagttgct caatgtacct ataaccagac cgttcagctg
     1621 gatattacgg cctttttaaa gaccgtaaag aaaaataagc acaagtttta tccggccttt
     1681 attcacattc ttgcccgcct gatgaatgct catccggaat ttcgtatggc aatgaaagac
     1741 ggtgagctgg tgatatggga tagtgttcac ccttgttaca ccgttttcca tgagcaaact
     1801 gaaacgtttt catcgctctg gagtgaatac cacgacgatt tccggcagtt tctacacata
     1861 tattcgcaag atgtggcgtg ttacggtgaa aacctggcct atttccctaa agggtttatt
     1921 gagaatatgt ttttcgtttc agccaatccc tgggtgagtt tcaccagttt tgatttaaac
     1981 gtggccaata tggacaactt cttcgccccc gttttcacca tgggcaaata ttatacgcaa
     2041 ggcgacaagg tgctgatgcc gctggcgatt caggttcatc atgccgtttg tgatggcttc
     2101 catgtcggca gaatgcttaa tgaattacaa cagtactgcg atgagtggca gggcggggcg
     2161 taatttgata tcgagctcgc ttggactcct gttgatagat ccagtaatga cctcagaact
     2221 ccatctggat ttgttcagaa cgctcggttg ccgccgggcg ttttttattg gtcatc
//
